Addgene plasmid #110691: pCHSU75.2-2.2
Purpose: Expression of a fungal biosynthetic gene cluster
Depositing lab: Ronald Davis. Depositing organization: Stanford University. Publication: HEx: A heterologous expression platform for the discovery of fungal natural products. Harvey CJB, Tang M, Schlecht U, Horecka J, Fischer CR, Lin HC, Li J, Naughton B, Cherry J, Miranda M, Li YF, Chu AM, Hennessy JR, Vandova GA, Inglis D, Aiyar RS, Steinmetz LM, Davis RW, Medema MH, Sattely E, Khosla C, St Onge RP, Tang Y, Hillenmeyer ME. Sci Adv. 2018 Apr 11;4(4):eaar5459. doi: 10.1126/sciadv.aar5459. eCollection 2018 Apr. PubMed 29651464.
Backbone
  Vector backbone: pCHINT2A
  Vector type: Yeast Expression
  Selectable markers: URA3
Growth in bacteria
  Bacterial resistance: Ampicillin, 100 μg/mL
  Growth temperature: 37°C
  Growth strain: DH5alpha
  Copy number: High Copy
Gene/Insert
  Gene/Insert name: S_cerevisiae_ADH2-ORF1, S_bayanus_ADH2-ORF2, PCK1-ORF3, MLS1-ORF4, S_paradoxus_ADH2-ORF5 (alt name: Tailoring genes for cluster PKS28)
  Species: Moniliophthora roreri
  Cloning method: Unknown
Terms and licenses: Academic/Nonprofit Terms; Industry Terms: Not Available to Industry
Depositor comments: Insert sizes: 1947, 1569, 1248, 1953, 1881
How to cite: pCHSU75.2-2.2 was a gift from Ronald Davis (Addgene plasmid # 110691 ; http://n2t.net/addgene:110691 ; RRID:Addgene_110691)
