[The description below was written by a language model from this plasmid's Addgene catalogue record and pLannotate feature annotations shown in this document.]
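Description:
pCHSU75.2-2.2 is an approximately 18.2 kb yeast expression shuttle plasmid built on the pCHINT2A backbone, made as part of a heterologous expression platform for discovering fungal natural products. It replicates episomally in Saccharomyces cerevisiae through a 2μ origin and is selected by the URA3 auxotrophic marker (driven by its own promoter, and counterselectable with 5-FOA). In E. coli it is maintained at high copy through a ColE1/pUC-type origin with ampicillin resistance from bla. Remnants of a pBluescript multiple cloning site, a T3 promoter, and short rop and bom fragments reflect the cloning-vector ancestry of the backbone.

The payload is a set of five open reading frames described as the tailoring genes of a polyketide synthase cluster designated PKS28 from the fungus Moniliophthora roreri, with stated insert sizes of roughly 1.2 to 2.0 kb each. Each ORF has its own yeast promoter: ADH2 promoters from S. cerevisiae, S. bayanus and S. paradoxus, plus the PCK1 and MLS1 promoters. These are glucose-repressed genes in yeast, so the promoters would be expected to switch on together as cultures exhaust glucose. Using orthologous ADH2 promoters from related species also limits sequence repetition within one plasmid.

The automated annotation does not label the ORFs or promoters. It detects one ADH2 terminator and short fragments of yeast genes (GRS2, MHO1, CTR2), which probably represent flanking promoter or terminator regions. A full-length hit to human DDX41 most likely reflects similarity to one of the fungal ORFs, or a misannotation. The sequenced and depositor records differ by about 20 nt and are otherwise concordant. The core synthase gene is not listed among the inserts, so it is presumably supplied separately.
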