Features (pLannotate 1.2.2; 16 found; start..end, strand, type, name):
   2448..2747    +  terminator     ADH2 terminator: transcription terminator for the S. cerevisiae alcohol dehydrogenase 2 (ADH2) gene
   5370..5585    +  promoter       URA3 promoter: S. cerevisiae URA3
   5586..6389    +  CDS            URA3: orotidine-5'-phosphate decarboxylase, required for uracil biosynthesis; S. cerevisiae URA3; yeast auxotrophic marker, counterselectable with 5-fluoroorotic acid (5-FOA)
   6468..6519    +  misc_feature   bom (fragment): basis of mobility region from pBR322
   8499..8666    +  CDS            CTR2 (fragment): CTR2_YEAST - Experimental evidence at protein level: Swiss-Prot protein existence level 1. Provides bioavailable copper via mobilization of vacuolar copper stores and export to the cytoplasm. From Saccharomyces cerevisiae (strain ATCC 204508 / S288c) (Baker's yeast).
   9183..10982   +  CDS            DDX41: DDX41_HUMAN - Also known as ABS. Experimental evidence at protein level: Swiss-Prot protein existence level 1. Probable ATP-dependent RNA helicase. Is required during post- transcriptional gene expression. May be involved in pre-mRNA splicing. From Homo sapiens (Human).
  11255..11437   -  CDS            MHO1 (fragment): MHO1_YEAST - Experimental evidence at protein level: Swiss-Prot protein existence level 1. Plays a role in haploid invasive growth under conditions of nutrient insufficiency, suggesting that the function of the MEMO1 family in cell motility/invasion is conserved across species. From Saccharomyces cerevisiae (strain ATCC 204508 / S288c) (Baker's yeast).
  13943..14299   -  CDS            GRS2 (fragment): SYG2_YEAST - Experimental evidence at protein level: Swiss-Prot protein existence level 1. Catalyzes the ATP-dependent ligation of glycine to the 3'-end of its cognate tRNA, via the formation of an aminoacyl-adenylate intermediate (Gly-AMP) (PubMed:23816885). Also produces diadenosine tetraphosphate (Ap4A), a universal pleiotropic signaling molecule needed for cell regulation pathways, by direct condensation of 2 ATPs. Thereby, may play a special role in Ap4A homeostasis (By similarity). From Saccharomyces cerevisiae (strain ATCC 204508 / S288c) (Baker's yeast).
  14297..14320   -  misc_feature   MCS (fragment): pBluescript multiple cloning site
  14333..14351   -  promoter       T3 promoter: promoter for bacteriophage T3 RNA polymerase
  14690..15278   -  rep_origin     ori: high-copy-number ColE1/pMB1/pBR322/pUC origin of replication
  15449..16309   -  CDS            AmpR: β-lactamase; bla; confers resistance to ampicillin, carbenicillin, and related antibiotics
  16310..16414   -  promoter       AmpR promoter: bla
  16441..17783   -  rep_origin     2μ ori: yeast 2μ plasmid origin of replication
  17851..17883   +  CDS            rop (fragment): Rop protein, which maintains plasmids at low copy number; rop
  18118..18178   -  misc_feature   MCS (fragment): pBluescript multiple cloning site
>Addgene plasmid #110691 | pCHSU75.2-2.2 | depositor full sequence | sequence record 208217 | pCHSU75.2-2.2 sequence 18186 bps
TATCTAAAAATTGCCTTATGATCCGTCTCTCCGGTTACAGCCTGTGTAACTGATTAATCCTGCCTTTCTA
ATCACCATTCTAATGTTTTAATTAAGGGATTTTGTCTTCATTAACGGCTTTCGCTCATAAAAATGTTATG
ACGTTTTGCCCGCAGGCGGGAAACCATCCACTTCACGAGACTGATCTCCTCTGCCGGAACACCGGGCATC
TCCAACTTATAAGTTGGAGAAATAAGAGAATTTCAGATTGAGAGAATGAAAAAAAAAAAAAAAAAAAAGG
CAGAGGAGAGCATAGAAATGGGGTTCACTTTTTGGTAAAGCTATAGCATGCCTATCACATATAAATAGAG
TGCCAGTAGCGACTTTTTTCACACTCGAAATACTCTTACTACTGCTCTCTTGTTGTTTTTATCACTTCTT
GTTTCTTCTTGGTAAATAGAATATCAAGCTACAAAAAGCATACAATCAACTATCAACTATTAACTATATC
GTAATACACAATGCTTGGTGTAGCACGCGCCGGCGCTCGCTCTCGGCAGAATTTATTTCTCCATCGTTCG
TCACGAAATCCCTGGACAATTCCTTCTTCAACTCGGCATGCCCGGTTCAACTCAACTTCCACGGAAATTC
CACCACCTAAACCTCGATCTACCATTATTCGCCGGGCATTAACCGTTGCAAAAGTCACTGCTTATGTCGG
TCTATCTTCAGTCTTTGGCCTTGTCGTCGTAGGTGCTGGGATATTCATTCACGACGCGTTTACCTACAAC
GAACGACACGTGGAACGGGTACCAGTACATCCATTGGCGTTGCATCCAGAGCGAGGAGGGCCCAAGAATC
TTCCGATAGTCAAAGTGCAGATGGATGACCAGGAGGATGAGGAGACGAGGAAATTGGCTGAGAAACCAAA
GTTGGTTATCGTCGGTGGTGGTTGGGGGGCTATTGGAACGCTACGAACGCTTCATCCAGGAGACTACCAT
GTAACCGTCGTATCCGCAGAAACTTTCACCACCTTCACGCCATTGCTACCCTCCGCTGCTGTTGGTACCG
TTCAAGTTCGTTCACTTATCGAGCCTATTCGAAAGATCATTGCCCGTCTGCGCGGACATTTTGTTGCTGG
AAAAGCTGTGGACCTTTGCATCAAGGATAAACTACTTGAAGTTGAAACTTGGAGCTCTAATGGCACTAAA
GAGCGTATATATGTCCCTTACGACCACCTCGTTATCGCAGTCGGATCGACCTCCAGTACTCACGGTGTCC
CCGGCCTCGAGAACTGTTTCCAGCTCAAGACCATCTCAGATGCTCAAGCTATGCGGAGACGCATCATGGA
CAACTTTGAAATCGCTAGTCTGCCGACTACTACTCCTGAAGAGAGAAAGAGGCTGTTGAGCTTTGTCGTT
TGTGGTGGTGGTCCTACTGGCGTTGAAACAGCCGCGGAAATATATGATTTCTGTCAAGAGGATATCATGA
ATTACTTCCCCAAGATCTGCCGAGAAGAGGTTTCCATTCATGTTATCCAGTCTAGAGAACATATCCTGAA
CACTTACTCGGAAGCCATATCAAAATATGCCGAGGAGAAATTTGAACGCGATGGTGTCAATCTCATTACG
AACTCACGCGTGAGCGCCGTAACGCCTACACAAGTCATTTTCACAGCGCGAGACAATGAAACTGGTCAAA
TTACTCAACACACGGTCCCTACCAATTTCGTTCTATGGTCGACGGGAATAGCGATGAATCCCTTTACAAA
GAGAGTCACAGAGTTGCTACCCAATCAAGTCCATAAAAAGGCCATTGAGACGGATGCGCATCTACGGGTG
AAGGGTGCACCGGTCGGAGAGATCTATGCTGTCGGGGATTGTGCTACGATTGAAACTTCGCTCGTGAGCC
ACTTCATGGAATTGGTGGACGAGGCAGATAAAGACAAGAACGGCAAGATAGATTTCGGAGAGTGGGAAGT
AATGGTCAAGAGGATCAAGAAAAAGATACCCATGGCTGAGAACCATGTCAGCAAAGTTAGAGAACTCTTC
GAGATGTATGACACAGATTCGGATAACAGTTTAACCCTCAACGAACTCGTCCGGTTGTTGGAAGACCTCG
GGAACAAGATCACCGCTTTACCTGCTACTGCGCAGGTAGCTTCTCAACAAGGCAAATACATCGGGAAGAA
GCTCCACAGGCTCGCTCGGCAAAGAGAGTTCCAACAGACAAGGGCAATGGATGTTGGAGGGACGCCATTC
AAATATCACCATCTGGGCATGTTGGCATATATTGGCAACGCTGCTGTGTTTGATTTGGGACCTTGGTCGT
TCACGGGTGGATTGGCTGCCATGTACGCGTGGAGAAGTGTATATTGGAATGAGCAAGTGTCGGCTAGGAC
TAGAGCGTTGTTGATGATTGATTGGATTATTCGTGGTGTGTGGGGAAGAGATTTATCTAGACTCTAGGCG
GATCTCTTATGTCTTTACGATTTATAGTTTTCATTATCAAGTATGCCTATATTAGTATATAGCATCTTTA
GATGACAGTGTTCGAAGTTTCACGAATAAAAGATAATATTCTACTTTTTGCTCCCACCGCGTTTGCTAGC
ACGAGTGAACACCATCCCTCGCCTGTGAGTTGTACCCATTCCTCTAAACTGTAGACATGGTAGCTTCAGC
AGTGTTCGTTATGTACGGCATCCTCCAACAAACAGTCGGTTATAGTTTGTCCTGCTCCTCTGAATCGTCT
CCCTCGATATTTCTCATTTTCCTTCGCATGCCAGCATTGAAATGATCGAAGTTCAATGATGAAACGGTAA
TTCTTCTGTCATTTACTCATCTCATCTCATCAAGTTATATAATTCTATACGGATGTAATTTTTCACTTTT
CGTCTTGACGTCCACCCTATAATTTCAATTATTGAACCCTCACGATCCAGTTCTCCAGTGACACAGCCTT
TATCTGGTCAAACCTTTCTTTCTAATCACCTATGCTGATGCTTAATTAAGGGATTTTTGTCTCCATCAAC
GGCATGCGCCCAAAAATGACGTTTTTTTTAACCCATAGACACGAAACTACCCATTTTCCACCGGCCTGAC
CTACCACCGGAACAACGGCCATCTCCAACTTGCAAGTTGGGGAAATTAAGAGCATCGCAGGTTTAATGGA
AGAAAAAAAAAAGGTACAGCACAGCGCAAATGGAGTTAGTTCCCTTATGTCACACACTCACACACAGTCG
GTCAGATCAAGCATACTGGGTGCGTATAAATAGAGTGGCCATTGCCACCCTGTTTATCTCAAAATCTGTC
TTGTTAGTGGTCTTCTCCCTTTTTCAGGTTACAATTCTCTTGTTTCTACTTAGTATATAAGTATATCAAG
CTATATTAAGCATACTATCAACTGTCAACTCTATCCTCAAAATACAATACAAAATGAACCGGACAACAAA
AACCTTACTTACCACAGCTTGCATACTTGTATGCCTTACTAGAGGTGCTGTATCTCAAGCTACATGGAAC
GAGTCGTCCTGGTTGTCTATCACACCTACTCAGAACTTGACCTGGGTGCCATGCTACGACGGAGGCCTTG
AATGTGGTCGCTTCCAGGTCCCATTGAATTATGCCGACCCAGAAGGACAATCTGCTGCCATAGCACTCGT
GCGCATGAAAGCCAACGTCTCTGCCGATAGTACGGATTATCTTGGTCCTATCCTCTTCAATCCCGGAGGA
CCTGGCGGTAGTGGTGTCGACTATATAGTTTCGTTGGGCACAAAATTAAGAGAAATCTTGGGGCCTCAGT
TCGATTTAGTGGGATTCGACCCCAGAGGTGTATCGCGCTCCACTCCACGCGTGACAATCTATGAAACTCT
TGATGAGCGTCTGTCATGGCAAAGGTCTGGAATTTGGGAGCTCAACTCCTCTTTGCAAGACAATGTTGCG
AGTTATTGGGCTCGTGCAAAGATAATCGCCCAACTTGCTGAAGAACGTCATGGGGATTTCCTGCCTTATA
TCAACACTGACCACACAGCACGAGACATGCTTCGCATTACGGAGGCTTACGGTAGAGAGAAGCTCCAGTA
TTGGGGCATCTCATATGGCACGGCTCTTGGTTCGACCTTTGCAGCTATGTTTCCAGACAAGGTCCAACGC
TTGGTAATCGACGGAGTGCTTGACGTTCAAGATGACTACTACACCATGGGATGGAAGGATGTCGTTTCCG
ATACCGATGCCACCCTGAAGTGGTTCTTCAAAGACTGCCATGATGCGGGAGCAGAAAAATGCTCCTTCTA
TGAGTCGTCGGCCGAAGCCATCGAAGAAAGACTCAACAGATTATACCAGTCCATTATCCGAGCTCCGGTA
CCGGTACGCGGCGCTGGCCTCATTGATTATGCATCACTGCGGTTCGTAATATTCAATGCGCTGTACTATC
CATTGACCCGGTGGTCCACTTTGGCAACTGCCTTGGCCGACTTGGAAAAGGGAAATGGTACCACGTTGGC
TCAGATGAGCGGGCTAGTGCCATCATCTTCCCCCGATTCAGACGACGCTCCGGTGTCTTTTGCAAACAAC
GATGAGTCTCAGACTGTGATAGTCTGCAATGACGGTGACGCTGTGCCACCTAGCCTGGAACATGCACAAC
AGCACTATGAGGAGTCCCTGAAAGTATCGGAATGGGGTAGTATGTCATCAGCCATGAGAATTAAATGCAG
TGGTTGGCCCAACATTCCAAAGGCGCCCTTCAGAGGTCCTATTTCGGGAAACACGAGTCATCCGATCCTC
CTCATAGGAAATACTGCTGATCCCATCACACCCCTCTCTGCTGCACACAAGGTTTCAAAAGGTTTCCCCG
GATCAGTCGTGCTTCAGCAGGATTGCGCTGGCCATACTTCAATCCTGGCAGGGCCCTCGGTCTGCACCTA
TAACATAATTCGCGAGTATTTTGTCAACGGGACTCTCCCAGAGCCAGGCACTGTGTGCCCTATTGAAGGA
TCTCCGTTTTAAACAAATCGCTCTTAAATATATACCTAAAGAACATTAAAGCTATATTATAAGCAAAGAT
ACGTAAATTTTGCTTATATTATTATACACATATCATATTTCTATATTTTTAAGATTTGGTTATATAATGT
ACGTAATGCAAAGGAAATAAATTTTATACATTATTGAACAGCGTCCAAGTAACTACATTATGTGCACTAA
TAGTTTAGCGTCGTGAAGACTTTATTGTGTCGCGAAAAGTAAAAATTTTAAAAATTAGAGCACCTTGAAC
TTGCGAAAAAGGTTCTCATCAACTGTTTAAAAGGAGGATATCAGGTCCTATTTCTGACAAACAATATACA
AATTTAGTTTCAAAGATGAATCAGTGCGCGAAGGACATAACTCATTCAATTCAATTCATCATTTTTTTTT
TATTCTTTTTTTTGATTTCGGTTTCTTTGAAATTTTTTTGATTCGGTAATCTCCGAACAGAAGGAAGAAC
GAAGGAAGGAGCACAGACTTAGATTGGTATATATACGCATATGTAGTGTTGAAGAAACATGAAATTGCCC
AGTATTCTTAACCCAACTGCACAGAACAAAAACCTGCAGGAAACGAAGATAAATCATGTCGAAAGCTACA
TATAAGGAACGTGCTGCTACTCATCCTAGTCCTGTTGCTGCCAAGCTATTTAATATCATGCACGAAAAGC
AAACAAACTTGTGTGCTTCATTGGATGTTCGTACCACCAAGGAATTACTGGAGTTAGTTGAAGCATTAGG
TCCCAAAATTTGTTTACTAAAAACACATGTGGATATCTTGACTGATTTTTCCATGGAGGGCACAGTTAAG
CCGCTAAAGGCATTATCCGCCAAGTACAATTTTTTACTCTTCGAAGACAGAAAATTTGCTGACATTGGTA
ATACAGTCAAATTGCAGTACTCTGCGGGTGTATACAGAATAGCAGAATGGGCAGACATTACGAATGCACA
CGGTGTGGTGGGCCCAGGTATTGTTAGCGGTTTGAAGCAGGCGGCAGAAGAAGTAACAAAGGAACCTAGA
GGCCTTTTGATGTTAGCAGAATTGTCATGCAAGGGCTCCCTATCTACTGGAGAATATACTAAGGGTACTG
TTGACATTGCGAAGAGCGACAAAGATTTTGTTATCGGCTTTATTGCTCAAAGAGACATGGGTGGAAGAGA
TGAAGGTTACGATTGGTTGATTATGACACCCGGTGTGGGTTTAGATGACAAGGGAGACGCATTGGGTCAA
CAGTATAGAACCGTGGATGATGTGGTCTCTACAGGATCTGACATTATTATTGTTGGAAGAGGACTATTTG
CAAAGGGAAGGGATGCTAAGGTAGAGGGTGAACGTTACAGAAAAGCAGGCTGGGAAGCATATTTGAGAAG
ATGCGGCCAGCAAAACTAAAAAACTGTATTATAAGTAAATGCATGTATACTAAACTCACAAATTAGAGCT
TCAATTTAATTATATCAGTTATTACCCTATGCGGTGTGAAATACCGCACAGATGCGTAAGGAGAAAATAC
CGCATCAGGATAGGAAAAAACCGAGCTTCCTTTCATCCGGCGCGGCTGTGTTCTACATATCACTGAAGCT
CCGGGTATTTTAAGTTATACAAGGGAAAGATGCCGGCTAGACTAGCAAGTTTTAGGCTGCTTAACATTAT
GGATAGGCGGATAAAGGGCCCAAACAGGATTGTAAAGCTTAGACGCTTCTGGTTGGACAATGGTACGTTT
GTGTATTAAGTAAGGCTTGGCTGGGGATAGCAACATTGGGCAGAGTATAGAAGACCACAAAAAAAAGGTA
TATAAGGGCAGAGAAGTCTTTGTAATGTGTGTAACTTCTCTTCCATGTGTAATCAGTATTTCTACTTACT
TCTTAAATATACAGAAGTAAGACAGATAACCAACAGCCTTTCCCAGATATACATATATATCTTTATTTCA
GCTTAAACAATAATTATATTTGTTTAACTCAAAAATAAAAAAAAAAAACCAAACTCACGCAACTAATTAT
TCCATAATAAAATAACAACATGGAATCAGTCAGTCACCTCCCGTATTTCTTCCCCGACGCACAGCAACAG
CCCGAGCCATCGCAGCCGAACACCAGTCGTCGTGGCTCTGTTCTCTCTTCCATTCTCTCCGGAAGCGGTT
GCGTATCCACTTCGTCTGCCTCCATTCCTCCATCGGCATCTGGGCCCAAATGTGGTGTGAAGCGATCCCG
TGATGAAACCAAGGACGGACAGCCTCCATCTCGAGACAGTTATCTGGTCATTCCAGAGCCCAAGCGCCGT
AGAATCCAGACAGATACAGATTTCCCGCTTCCATTTTCTACCACATCGGCACACACAGAGGGAAAGCCCA
CAAGCACAACTACCTCTCCCCCAGCCACACCTCCAGAGCTTCCTTGCCGTGACTGGGCAAGCAAGGTTGC
ACTGGGCCTCTGGATTGGTGAATATCTGTGTGACAGATTTTCTACGCCTGAGTTCAGGTTTGTCGAAAAT
CATATTATCATGAAGGAAATGAGCGGGAAACTCGTTAGCGTCTTGGACTACCTCGACCCGCACAACTCGA
TCGCTCTTGCCGCTCTTATCTACCTGGAGAGGCTCATTCGTGGCATCAAAATCGGCGAAACATTTAGTGA
TCGCGATCGCGCTACCATCATGTATAGGTCATACCTACTCGCTCTCCACTTTGCCTTTATCTGGCTAGAA
GATATTCCTTGGTCCCTCTCAAAGATCGCTGAATGCATGGAAGTCTCTCTGGAAGACGCGAGATTGTGGG
AACACCAGGGCCTCTCATTGCTAGACTACAATCTCTTCATTGCAGAAGGCATTTGGCCCGCATGGCTGGA
CATGCTTCATAAACATGCCGCATTCACGGAATGTCATGACCACATTGGCCTTACGTTACAAGATATCTTC
CTTACAGCCAAGGATGAATACAGGGCATCTGTCCAGCACATCCAAGCACCTTCTCCGGCATCGTCACCAT
CACTTCCATCACCACCTCACACCCCGCCGCCGTCTGCTCTTGCTCCAAAGGTAGCAACGACTACTGTTCG
TGAGTTACCAACCCCGCACCCTGGCCGTTCGTCATCGCTCGTCAAGTCGAAGGAAGATTGGGATAGTGGT
TTTGAGTTTTCCACTGCCAGCCTTGAGCATGCTTCTGCTCCAGACCGACAGCCGTCTCTGTTCGACGCCA
CTCTTCCTATTCTGCAGCCCAAACCTGTTCTTCCTGCCCACCAACACGTTGATAGCTTGCTCATGGCGGT
TGCCTAGAGTGCTTTTAACTAAGAATTATTAGTCTTTTCTGCTTATTTTTTCATCATAGTTTAGAACACT
TTATATTAACGAATAGTTTATGAATCTATTTAGGTTTAAAAATTGATACAGTTTTATAAGTTACTTTTTC
AAAGACTCGTGCTGTCTATTGCATAATGCACTGGAAGGGGAAAAAAAAGGTGCACACGCGTGGCTTTTTC
TTGAATTTGCAGTTTGAAAAATAACTACATGGATGATAAGAAAACATGGAGTACAGTCACTTTGAGAACC
TTCAATCAGCTGGTAACGTCTTCGTTAATTGGATACTCAAAAAAGATGGATAGCATGAATCACAAGATGG
AAGGAAATGCGGGCCACGACCACAGTGATATGCATATGGGAGATGGAGATGATACCTCCATTGGGCCGAT
GAAGTTAGTCGACGGATAGAAGCGGTTGTCCCCTTTCCCGGCGAGCCGGCAGTCGGGCCGAGGTTCGGAT
AAATTTTGTATTGTGTTTTGATTCTGTCATGAGTATTACTTATGTTCTCTTTAGGTAACCCCAGGTTAAT
CAATCACAGTTTCATACCGGCTAGTATTCAAATTATGACTTTTCTTCTGCAGTGTCAGCCTTACGACGAT
TATCTATGAGCTTTGAATATAGTTTGCCGTGATTCGTATCTTTAATTGGATAATAAAATGCGAAGGATCG
ATGACCCTTATTATTATTTTTCTACACTGGCTACCGATTTAACTCATCTTCTTGAAAGTATATAAGTAAC
AGTAAAATATACCGTACTTCTGCTAATGTTATTTGTCCCTTATTTTTCTTTTCTTGTCTTATGCTATAGT
ACCTAAGAATAACGACTATTGTTTTGAACTAAACAAAGTAGTAAAAGCACATAAAAGAATTAAGAAAATG
GAACAACCTGCAAAACGTCGTCGCATTCAGCGCTCCCCCTCTCCGACATATAGGCTCGACGACGATAGTA
ATTACGAACCGTATATCCCGATAGCCCAAAGACGACAAGCAAAGCTCGCAAAACTCTCATCTCTGGGTGC
TTCGACGGAGAGAGACCGGAATAGCAAGCAGAGAGAGGAGGAGGAACGCGAAGAAGAGAACCAGGAAGAA
GAACGACAAAGAGAAAAGTCGAGGAAGGAGAGAACCTTACTACTAGAAGCTCAAGAGGTGCATTCCAAGA
AGGCCGCTGAAGACGCGAAGAAGACTCAGGAGGAAAAGGCACGGGAAGTGGATGAAGAGATCCTGGAGGC
TATAAAGATTCGCAGGAAGCTAGCTTCAGACAGAGAGCTGGCCAAAGGCATACAATATACCGAATCTTTA
AAAACTAGCTGGCGACCCCCAAGATATATTCGCGAAAAGACAAAGGAACAGCACGAACAGCTTCGCGAGA
AATACCATATCATTGTAGAAGGAGAAGATGTTCCGCCTCCAATCGAACACTTCAGCGACATGAAGATACC
CGACTCCATTTTGCAGCATCTCAAGTCGAAGCGCATTACAAAACCGACACCAATTCAGCTTCAGGGTATT
CCGACGGCCTTCGCTGGGAGAGATCTCATCGGAATAGCATTCACAGGTTCAGGGAAAACGCTAGCTTTCT
GCATGCCCCTGATCATGCTCGCAATCGAGGAAGAAGCCAAACTTCCTCTCGTTCGAGGCGAAGGGCCCGT
CGGTGTCATCCTATGTCCATCCCGAGAACTAGCAAACCAAACCTACGAAAACGTGCTCACATGGACCGAC
GCTCTCGCTCAGGACGGCAAATATCCACGGCTGAATACCCTGTTATGTATAGGTGGCATTTCCATGAATG
AACAAAGCCATACATTGAGCAAAGGTCTGCACATTGTGGTGGCTACTCCTGGAAGGCTTATCGACATGCT
GGAAAAGAAGCGTTTTACATTTAACAACTGCAAATATCTTTGCATGGACGAAGCCGACCGGATGATTGAT
CTGGGTTTTGAAGATGATGTGCGGAATATTATGAGCTTTTTCAAGCGTCAACGACAAACATTACTCTTCT
CCGCAACGATGCCTCGGAAGATCCAGGATTTTGCGCAACAATCCCTCATCAAACCGGTTCTCGTCAATGT
AGGCCGTGCTGGTGCTGCCAACTTGGATGTCCTGCAAGTCGTCGAATACGTCAAGCAAGAAGCCAAGATG
GTGTACTTGTTGGAGTGCCTACAAAAAACACCTCCACCGGTAATCATCTTCAGTGAGAACAAGAATGAGG
TCGACGATATTCAAGAGTATCTATTGCTCAAAGGTGTTGAGGCCGTAGCGATCCATGGTTCCAAGAGCCA
AGAAGAGCGTCAATACGCTATCAAGTCCTTCAAGTCGGGTGCAAAAGACGTCATGGTAGCATCCGGCGTC
GCCTCAAAAGGACTCGACTTCAACGATATTCAGCATGTCATCATCTTTTCGATGCCTAAAGAAATTGAAG
ACTACGTGCATCAAATCGGACGTACAGGTCGTAGTGGAAAGACGGGTATTGCAACGACATTTGTGAATAT
GAATACACCGGAGCAGACGTTGTTGGATCTCAAGTATTTGCTTATGGAGGCGGGGCAAAAAGTTCCTCCG
TTCCTTGCTACTATTGAGGATCCTCGTGCTGCTCAAGGCGGATCGTTGAAGGGATGCCCCGTTTGTGGTG
GCCTGGGCCATGGGATTAGCAATTGTCCCAAGCTTGAGGAGACACAGAGGAGGCAGATGGCGTCGCATCG
TACGACTGATGATGGGGGCTACTGAATTTAACTCCTTAAGTTACTTTAATGATTTAGTTTTTATTATTAA
TAATTCATGCTCATGACATCTCATATACACGTTTATAAAACTTAAATAGATTGAAAATGTATTAAAGATT
CCTCAGGGATTCGATTTTTTTGGAAGTTTTTGTTTTTTTTTCCTTGAGATGCTGTAGTATTTGGGAACAA
TTATACAATCGAAAGATATATGCTTACATTCGACCGTTTTAGCCGTGATCATTATCCTATAGTAACATAA
CCTGAAGCATAACTGACACTACTATCATCAATACTTGTCACATGAGAACTCTGTGAATAATTAGGCCACT
GAAATTTGATGCCTGAAGGACCGGCATCACGGATTTTCGATAAAGCACTTAGTATCACACTAATTGGCTT
TTCGCTAGTCTTATCTAAAAATTGCCTTTATAGTCCGTCTCTCCAGTCACGGCCTGTGTAACTGATTAAT
CCTGCCTTTCTAATCACCATTCTACTGTTTAATTAAGGGATTTTGTCTTCATCAACGGCTTCCGCCCAAA
AAAAAGTATGACGTTTTGCCCGCAGGCGTGAAGCTGCCCATCTTCACGGGCCTGACCTCCTCTGCCGGAA
CACCGGCCATCTCCAACTCATAAATTGGAGAAATAAGAGAATTTCAGATTTTCAGAGGATGAAAAAAAAA
AGGTAGAGAGCATAAAAATGGGGTTCACTTTTTGGCAAAGTTACAGTATGCTTATTACATATAAATAGAG
TGCCGATAATGGCTTTTTTTCATCTTCGAAATACGCTTGCTACTGCTCTTCCAGCGTTTTTATTACTTCT
TTCTTGTTTCTCCTTAGTATATAAAATATCAAGCTACAACAAGCATACAATCAACTGTCAACTGTCAATT
ATATTATAATACACTATGTCTGTTGCAATGCCGGATATACCCGCTGAGGCCTATTATATTTACGGTCACA
AGAGATATCTCGTTGCGCTTGGACTCGCGCTGACCCTCTTTATCTCTGCGTTGGACTCAACTATCGTCGC
GGTCGCGTTACCCACGATTGGCGCGGACTTTAATGAGTATCAGCAAACCAGTTGGCTCGTTACCTCCTAC
CTGTTGACCTACACGGCGTTTCTTCCAGTAGTCTCCAAGCTCACAGATATCGTGGGGAGAAAGCCAGTTC
TGATTGTATCCACTCTGTTCTTTATGTTATGGTCCGGAGCGTGTGGAGGGGCCAAGTCAATGACACAGCT
CATTGTGTTTAGGGCGTTGCAGGGAATCGGAGGTTCAGCAATCTACTCTGGCGTTGTGGTGACGATCAGT
ACGATTGTTCCTAGGGAGAAAGTTGGTGCATACACACCCATCATTGGGACAGTTTTCGCCGCAAGCAGTG
TGTCAGGTCCACTCATTGGTGGTGCAATCGTTCAGCACGTCCATTGGGGATGGATTTTCTTCGTCAACTT
ACCCATCGGAGCTGTTGCATCATCTTTGTTGTTCTACGCTCTGAGTGATCCAGATCTCGGCCCTATGAGC
ATCCAAAAGATCAGTCAAAGGATAGATTGGATAGGCAGTTTCCTGTTACTGGCTGCCAGTGTTCTCCTCG
CGTTCTCGCTCCAAGTCGGAGGTACAGACGGATATCCATGGGTATCCGTCCAAGTACTCGCCCCGCTCAT
CATCTCCTTCTGCATTCTACCAGTCTTCGCGTTCGTCGAAACTCGTCACCCAGAACCCGTTATTCCTTTA
CGTCTATTCCGAGTCCGCAACATCTGCTTTATTTTGATTTTCACGCTGGCATTAGGAGCCGGTCTGTTCT
CGCATGCCATCTTCCTTCCGCAGCGCATGCAGGTCGTAGATGGTGTTTCACCTGTCACCGCCGGTGTTCG
CATGCTGCCCCTTCTCCTTCCCGTTGGATGCCTCAGTCCCTTCGCAGGCGCCATGGTCATGCTGACCAAA
AGTTACCGACCTCTCATGTGGTTCGCCTCGTCCATCGGTGCTATCGGTGCTGGCCTATTGTCCACTGTCA
CCGTCCCAACCAAGTTTTCCCATATTTACGGATTCGAAGCCATGGTTGGCTTTTCTATCGGTGTCACCAT
CACCGCGTCGACCTTGATCATCCAGTTCTGCGCCGAGAGACGAGATTTGGCGGCTGCTACGGGCCTCCAG
ACGTTCATTCGGCAATTGGGTGGATTGGTTGCAATTGCAATTTCGACGGCGATTCTAAATGATTCGGTGG
AAAAGTCTCTCGGCAGTAATGCGCGATTGGCCAGTTCTCCAGGATTGCTTGAAGGCATTTTGAAGAGCCC
GACTAGTGTATTACCTTCGCTGGATCCGGCAACGAGCCTCATCATACGACAAGCGTATAGCAAAGGTTTC
TCTGTAACGTTTATCCAGGCCAGTGCTTGGTTGGCTGTCGGAGCTCTTGCCACTTTTGGGCTTGTACATT
ATCTGCCTGATAGGTTTTTGGACGACGAGCAGACCAAGGGAGAGGTTCTTGATCCTGAGAAGGCTGGTGC
AGGCTCGATTGACAATACCATCAAGACTGGAGAAACATCTGGAGTTGCGAACGAACCGGATGAGCCGCTA
GGTAAAGAGCCGGCAAAGGTTGAAGTGGTTGATGCTGAGAAAACTGTAGTAAACTCGGGTGGAGTTGCGC
ACAACGAACCAGATGAACCGCTAGGTAAAGAGCTGGCAAAGGTTCAAGTGGCTGATGCTGAGAAAGCTGT
AGTAGACTCGGGTGAAAAGGCCGCTGAGACAGGGGAAAGGAACGAGACGGAGGAGACCACATCCCAAAAG
TTGTAAGGAGATTGATAAGACTTTTCTAGTTGCATATCTTTTATATTTAAATCTTATCTATTAGTTAATT
TTTTGTAATTTATCCTTATATATAGTCTGGTTATTCTAAAATATCATTTCAGTATCTAAAAATTCCCCTC
TTTTTTCAGTTATATCTTAACAGGCGACAGTCCAAATGTTGATTTATCCCAGTCCGATTCATCAGGGTTG
TGAAGCATTTTGTCAATGGTCGAAATCACATCAGTAATAGTGCCTCTTACTTGCCTCATAGAATTTCTTT
CTCTTAACGTCACCGTTTGGTCTTTTATAGTTTCGAAATCTATGGTGATACCAAATGGTGTTCCCAATTC
ATCGTTACGGGCGTATTTTTTACCAATTGAAGTATTGGAATCGTCAATTTTAAAGTATATCTCTCTTTTA
CGTAAAGCCTGCGAGATCCTCTTAAGTATAGCGGGGAAGCCATCGTTATTCGATATTGTCGTAACAAATA
CTTTGATCGGCGCTATGCGGCCGCCACCGCGGTGGAGCTCCAGCTTTTGTTCCCTTTAGTGAGGGTTAAT
TGCGCGCTTGGCGAGACTCAAACAAGATATATTTTGCCCGCCTTACAGACGAAACTAGTTGGAGGTTATG
GAGCATACTATCACGTGGGCGGCCACTGGTGAGTTACTACACCCCAGGGGCAACGTTGATGCTCCTAAAA
AACTCTGGCTGGACGCAAGCCGTAACACCCGTGTCACTTCATAATCGTTTGCAATTCAGGGCTTGATCTA
CACATTACCCTGTTATCCCTATTAATTAATACGGTTATCCACAGAATCAGGGGATAACGCAGGAAAGAAC
ATGTGAGCAAAAGGCCAGCAAAAGGCCAGGAACCGTAAAAAGGCCGCGTTGCTGGCGTTTTTCCATAGGC
TCCGCCCCCCTGACGAGCATCACAAAAATCGACGCTCAAGTCAGAGGTGGCGAAACCCGACAGGACTATA
AAGATACCAGGCGTTTCCCCCTGGAAGCTCCCTCGTGCGCTCTCCTGTTCCGACCCTGCCGCTTACCGGA
TACCTGTCCGCCTTTCTCCCTTCGGGAAGCGTGGCGCTTTCTCATAGCTCACGCTGTAGGTATCTCAGTT
CGGTGTAGGTCGTTCGCTCCAAGCTGGGCTGTGTGCACGAACCCCCCGTTCAGCCCGACCGCTGCGCCTT
ATCCGGTAACTATCGTCTTGAGTCCAACCCGGTAAGACACGACTTATCGCCACTGGCAGCAGCCACTGGT
AACAGGATTAGCAGAGCGAGGTATGTAGGCGGTGCTACAGAGTTCTTGAAGTGGTGGCCTAACTACGGCT
ACACTAGAAGGACAGTATTTGGTATCTGCGCTCTGCTGAAGCCAGTTACCTTCGGAAAAAGAGTTGGTAG
CTCTTGATCCGGCAAACAAACCACCGCTGGTAGCGGTGGTTTTTTTGTTTGCAAGCAGCAGATTACGCGC
AGAAAAAAAGGATCTCAAGAAGATCCTTTGATCTTTTCTACGGGGTCTGACGCTCAGTGGAACGAAAACT
CACGTTAAGGGATTTTGGTCATGAGATTATCAAAAAGGATCTTCACCTAGATCCTTTTAAATTAAAAATG
AAGTTTTAAATCAATCTAAAGTATATATGAGTAAACTTGGTCTGACAGTTACCAATGCTTAATCAGTGAG
GCACCTATCTCAGCGATCTGTCTATTTCGTTCATCCATAGTTGCCTGACTCCCCGTCGTGTAGATAACTA
CGATACGGGAGGGCTTACCATCTGGCCCCAGTGCTGCAATGATACCGCGAGACCCACGCTCACCGGCTCC
AGATTTATCAGCAATAAACCAGCCAGCCGGAAGGGCCGAGCGCAGAAGTGGTCCTGCAACTTTATCCGCC
TCCATCCAGTCTATTAATTGTTGCCGGGAAGCTAGAGTAAGTAGTTCGCCAGTTAATAGTTTGCGCAACG
TTGTTGCCATTGCTACAGGCATCGTGGTGTCACGCTCGTCGTTTGGTATGGCTTCATTCAGCTCCGGTTC
CCAACGATCAAGGCGAGTTACATGATCCCCCATGTTGTGCAAAAAAGCGGTTAGCTCCTTCGGTCCTCCG
ATCGTTGTCAGAAGTAAGTTGGCCGCAGTGTTATCACTCATGGTTATGGCAGCACTGCATAATTCTCTTA
CTGTCATGCCATCCGTAAGATGCTTTTCTGTGACTGGTGAGTACTCAACCAAGTCATTCTGAGAATAGTG
TATGCGGCGACCGAGTTGCTCTTGCCCGGCGTCAATACGGGATAATACCGCGCCACATAGCAGAACTTTA
AAAGTGCTCATCATTGGAAAACGTTCTTCGGGGCGAAAACTCTCAAGGATCTTACCGCTGTTGAGATCCA
GTTCGATGTAACCCACTCGTGCACCCAACTGATCTTCAGCATCTTTTACTTTCACCAGCGTTTCTGGGTG
AGCAAAAACAGGAAGGCAAAATGCCGCAAAAAAGGGAATAAGGGCGACACGGAAATGTTGAATACTCATA
CTCTTCCTTTTTCAATATTATTGAAGCATTTATCAGGGTTATTGTCTCATGAGCGGATACATATTTGAAT
GTATTTAGAAAAATAAACAAATAGGGGTTCCGCGCACATTTCCCCGAAAAGTGCCACCTGAACGAAGCAT
CTGTGCTTCATTTTGTAGAACAAAAATGCAACGCGAGAGCGCTAATTTTTCAAACAAAGAATCTGAGCTG
CATTTTTACAGAACAGAAATGCAACGCGAAAGCGCTATTTTACCAACGAAGAATCTGTGCTTCATTTTTG
TAAAACAAAAATGCAACGCGAGAGCGCTAATTTTTCAAACAAAGAATCTGAGCTGCATTTTTACAGAACA
GAAATGCAACGCGAGAGCGCTATTTTACCAACAAAGAATCTATACTTCTTTTTTGTTCTACAAAAATGCA
TCCCGAGAGCGCTATTTTTCTAACAAAGCATCTTAGATTACTTTTTTTCTCCTTTGTGCGCTCTATAATG
CAGTCTCTTGATAACTTTTTGCACTGTAGGTCCGTTAAGGTTAGAAGAAGGCTACTTTGGTGTCTATTTT
CTCTTCCATAAAAAAAGCCTGACTCCACTTCCCGCGTTTACTGATTACTAGCGAAGCTGCGGGTGCATTT
TTTCAAGATAAAGGCATCCCCGATTATATTCTATACCGATGTGGATTGCGCATACTTTGTGAACAGAAAG
TGATAGCGTTGATGATTCTTCATTGGTCAGAAAATTATGAACGGTTTCTTCTATTTTGTCTCTATATACT
ACGTATAGGAAATGTTTACATTTTCGTATTGTTTTCGATTCACTCTATGAATAGTTCTTACTACAATTTT
TTTGTCTAAAGAGTAATACTAGAGATAAACATAAAAAATGTAGAGGTCGAGTTTAGATGCAAGTTCAAGG
AGCGAAAGGTGGATGGGTAGGTTATATAGGGATATAGCACAGAGATATATAGCAAAGAGATACTTTTGAG
CAATGTTTGTGGAAGCGGTATTCGCAATATTTTAGTAGCTCGTTACAGTCCGGTGCGTTTTTGGTTTTTT
GAAAGTGCGTCTTCAGAGCGCTTTTGGTTTTCAAAAGCGCTCTGAAGTTCCTATACTTTCTAGAGAATAG
GAACTTCGGAATAGGAACTTCAAAGCGTTTCCGAAAACGAGCGCTTCCGAAAATGCAACGCGAGCTGCGC
ACATACAGCTCACTGTTCACGTCGCACCTATATCTGCGTGTTGCCTGTATATATATATACATGAGAAGAA
CGGCATAGTGCGTGTTTATGCTTAAATGCGTACTTATATGCGTCTATTTATGTAGGATGAAAGGTAGTCT
AGTACCTCCTGTGATATTATCCCATTCCATGCGGGGTATCGTATGCTTCCTTCAGCACTACCCTTTAGCT
GTTCTATATGCTGCCACTCCTCAATTGGATTAGTCTCATCCTTCAATGCTATCATTTCCTTTGATATTGG
ATCATACTAAGAAACCATTATTATCATGACATTAACCTATAAAAATAGGCGTATCACGAGGCCCTTTCGT
CTCGCGCGTTTCGGTGATGACGGTGAAAACCTCGGCGCGCCATTACCCTGTTATCCCTAATATACAACGC
AAAGAAGCTGGAAAATTGGCGAGGGAATCCTGTTTCTGTCTATCCAAGAATGGGCATGAGGTGGCAACCG
TCGTGCTAGCGTACAGGGTGCACTTTGTAACCATTTGGGACACCGGACACTCGCTGTTTTCGAAATTACC
CTTTAAGCGCGGGTATTGAACCAGGCTTATGCCCAAGATCGTAGCAAGCATTTAAATGACGGTATCGATA
AGCTTGATATCGAATTCCTGCAGCCCGGGGGATCCACTAGTTCTAGAGTTAATTAA
