Features (pLannotate 1.2.2; 17 found; start..end, strand, type, name):
    524..583     +  misc_feature   MCS (fragment): pBluescript multiple cloning site
    818..847     -  CDS            rop (fragment): Rop protein, which maintains plasmids at low copy number; rop
    848..873     -  CDS            rop (fragment): Rop protein, which maintains plasmids at low copy number; rop
    941..2283    +  rep_origin     2μ ori: yeast 2μ plasmid origin of replication
   2310..2414    +  promoter       AmpR promoter: bla
   2415..3275    +  CDS            AmpR: β-lactamase; bla; confers resistance to ampicillin, carbenicillin, and related antibiotics
   3446..4034    +  rep_origin     ori: high-copy-number ColE1/pMB1/pBR322/pUC origin of replication
   4373..4391    +  promoter       T3 promoter: promoter for bacteriophage T3 RNA polymerase
   4404..4427    +  misc_feature   MCS (fragment): pBluescript multiple cloning site
   4425..4781    +  CDS            GRS2 (fragment): SYG2_YEAST - Experimental evidence at protein level: Swiss-Prot protein existence level 1. Catalyzes the ATP-dependent ligation of glycine to the 3'-end of its cognate tRNA, via the formation of an aminoacyl-adenylate intermediate (Gly-AMP) (PubMed:23816885). Also produces diadenosine tetraphosphate (Ap4A), a universal pleiotropic signaling molecule needed for cell regulation pathways, by direct condensation of 2 ATPs. Thereby, may play a special role in Ap4A homeostasis (By similarity). From Saccharomyces cerevisiae (strain ATCC 204508 / S288c) (Baker's yeast).
   7287..7469    +  CDS            MHO1 (fragment): MHO1_YEAST - Experimental evidence at protein level: Swiss-Prot protein existence level 1. Plays a role in haploid invasive growth under conditions of nutrient insufficiency, suggesting that the function of the MEMO1 family in cell motility/invasion is conserved across species. From Saccharomyces cerevisiae (strain ATCC 204508 / S288c) (Baker's yeast).
   7742..9541    -  CDS            DDX41: DDX41_HUMAN - Also known as ABS. Experimental evidence at protein level: Swiss-Prot protein existence level 1. Probable ATP-dependent RNA helicase. Is required during post- transcriptional gene expression. May be involved in pre-mRNA splicing. From Homo sapiens (Human).
  10058..10225   -  CDS            CTR2 (fragment): CTR2_YEAST - Experimental evidence at protein level: Swiss-Prot protein existence level 1. Provides bioavailable copper via mobilization of vacuolar copper stores and export to the cytoplasm. From Saccharomyces cerevisiae (strain ATCC 204508 / S288c) (Baker's yeast).
  12205..12256   -  misc_feature   bom (fragment): basis of mobility region from pBR322
  12335..13138   -  CDS            URA3: orotidine-5'-phosphate decarboxylase, required for uracil biosynthesis; S. cerevisiae URA3; yeast auxotrophic marker, counterselectable with 5-fluoroorotic acid (5-FOA)
  13139..13354   -  promoter       URA3 promoter: S. cerevisiae URA3
  15977..16276   -  terminator     ADH2 terminator: transcription terminator for the S. cerevisiae alcohol dehydrogenase 2 (ADH2) gene
>Addgene plasmid #110691 | pCHSU75.2-2.2 | addgene full sequence | sequence record 297986 | Addgene NGS Result
GTGCTACACCAAGCATTGTGTATTACGATATAGTTAATAGTTGATAGTTGATTGTATGCTTTTTGTAGCT
TGATATTCTATTTACCAAGAAGAAACAAGAAGTGATAAAAACAACAAGAGAGCAGTAGTAAGAGTATTTC
GAGTGTGAAAAAAGTCGCTACTGGCACTCTATTTATATGTGATAGGCATGCTATAGCTTTACCAAAAAGT
GAACCCCATTTCTATGCTCTCCTCTGCCTTTTTTTTTTTTTTTTTTTCATTCTCTCAATCTGAAATTCTC
TTATTTCTCCAACTTATAAGTTGGAGATGCCCGGTGTTCCGGCAGAGGAGATCAGTCTCGTGAAGTGGAT
GGTTTCCCGCCTGCGGGCAAAACGTCATAACATTTTTATGAGCGAAAGCCGTTAATGAAGACAAAATCCC
TTAATTAAAACATTAGAATGGTGATTAGAAAGGCAGGATTAATCAGTTACACAGGCTGTAACCGGAGAGA
CGGATCATAAGGCAATTTTTAGATATTAATTAATCTAGAACTAGTGGATCCCCCGGGCTGCAGGAATTCG
ATATCAAGCTTATCGATACCGTCATTTAAATGCTTGCTACGATCTTGGGCATAAGCCTGGTTCAATACCC
GCGCTTAAAGGGTAATTTCGAAAACAGCGAGTGTCCGGTGTCCCAAATGGTTACAAAGTGCACCCTGTAC
GCTAGCACGACGGTTGCCACCTCATGCCCATTCTTGGATAGACAGAAACAGGATTCCCTCGCCAATTTTC
CAGCTTCTTTGCGTTGTATATTAGGGATAACAGGGTAATGGCGCGCCGAGGTTTTCACCGTCATCACCGA
AACGCGCTCACCGTCATCACCGAAACGCGCGAGACGAAAGGGCCTCGTGATACGCCTATTTTTATAGGTT
AATGTCATGATAATAATGGTTTCTTAGTATGATCCAATATCAAAGGAAATGATAGCATTGAAGGATGAGA
CTAATCCAATTGAGGAGTGGCAGCATATAGAACAGCTAAAGGGTAGTGCTGAAGGAAGCATACGATACCC
CGCATGGAATGGGATAATATCACAGGAGGTACTAGACTACCTTTCATCCTACATAAATAGACGCATATAA
GTACGCATTTAAGCATAAACACGCACTATGCCGTTCTTCTCATGTATATATATATACAGGCAACACGCAG
ATATAGGTGCGACGTGAACAGTGAGCTGTATGTGCGCAGCTCGCGTTGCATTTTCGGAAGCGCTCGTTTT
CGGAAACGCTTTGAAGTTCCTATTCCGAAGTTCCTATTCTCTAGAAAGTATAGGAACTTCAGAGCGCTTT
TGAAAACCAAAAGCGCTCTGAAGACGCACTTTCAAAAAACCAAAAACGCACCGGACTGTAACGAGCTACT
AAAATATTGCGAATACCGCTTCCACAAACATTGCTCAAAAGTATCTCTTTGCTATATATCTCTGTGCTAT
ATCCCTATATAACCTACCCATCCACCTTTCGCTCCTTGAACTTGCATCTAAACTCGACCTCTACATTTTT
TATGTTTATCTCTAGTATTACTCTTTAGACAAAAAAATTGTAGTAAGAACTATTCATAGAGTGAATCGAA
AACAATACGAAAATGTAAACATTTCCTATACGTAGTATATAGAGACAAAATAGAAGAAACCGTTCATAAT
TTTCTGACCAATGAAGAATCATCAACGCTATCACTTTCTGTTCACAAAGTATGCGCAATCCACATCGGTA
TAGAATATAATCGGGGATGCCTTTATCTTGAAAAAATGCACCCGCAGCTTCGCTAGTAATCAGTAAACGC
GGGAAGTGGAGTCAGGCTTTTTTTATGGAAGAGAAAATAGACACCAAAGTAGCCTTCTTCTAACCTTAAC
GGACCTACAGTGCAAAAAGTTATCAAGAGACTGCATTATAGAGCGCACAAAGGAGAAAAAAAGTAATCTA
AGATGCTTTGTTAGAAAAATAGCGCTCTCGGGATGCATTTTTGTAGAACAAAAAAGAAGTATAGATTCTT
TGTTGGTAAAATAGCGCTCTCGCGTTGCATTTCTGTTCTGTAAAAATGCAGCTCAGATTCTTTGTTTGAA
AAATTAGCGCTCTCGCGTTGCATTTTTGTTTTACAAAAATGAAGCACAGATTCTTCGTTGGTAAAATAGC
GCTTTCGCGTTGCATTTCTGTTCTGTAAAAATGCAGCTCAGATTCTTTGTTTGAAAAATTAGCGCTCTCG
CGTTGCATTTTTGTTCTACAAAATGAAGCACAGATGCTTCGTTCAGGTGGCACTTTTCGGGGAAATGTGC
GCGGAACCCCTATTTGTTTATTTTTCTAAATACATTCAAATATGTATCCGCTCATGAGACAATAACCCTG
ATAAATGCTTCAATAATATTGAAAAAGGAAGAGTATGAGTATTCAACATTTCCGTGTCGCCCTTATTCCC
TTTTTTGCGGCATTTTGCCTTCCTGTTTTTGCTCACCCAGAAACGCTGGTGAAAGTAAAAGATGCTGAAG
ATCAGTTGGGTGCACGAGTGGGTTACATCGAACTGGATCTCAACAGCGGTAAGATCCTTGAGAGTTTTCG
CCCCGAAGAACGTTTTCCAATGATGAGCACTTTTAAAGTTCTGCTATGTGGCGCGGTATTATCCCGTATT
GACGCCGGGCAAGAGCAACTCGGTCGCCGCATACACTATTCTCAGAATGACTTGGTTGAGTACTCACCAG
TCACAGAAAAGCATCTTACGGATGGCATGACAGTAAGAGAATTATGCAGTGCTGCCATAACCATGAGTGA
TAACACTGCGGCCAACTTACTTCTGACAACGATCGGAGGACCGAAGGAGCTAACCGCTTTTTTGCACAAC
ATGGGGGATCATGTAACTCGCCTTGATCGTTGGGAACCGGAGCTGAATGAAGCCATACCAAACGACGAGC
GTGACACCACGATGCCTGTAGCAATGGCAACAACGTTGCGCAAACTATTAACTGGCGAACTACTTACTCT
AGCTTCCCGGCAACAATTAATAGACTGGATGGAGGCGGATAAAGTTGCAGGACCACTTCTGCGCTCGGCC
CTTCCGGCTGGCTGGTTTATTGCTGATAAATCTGGAGCCGGTGAGCGTGGGTCTCGCGGTATCATTGCAG
CACTGGGGCCAGATGGTAAGCCCTCCCGTATCGTAGTTATCTACACGACGGGGAGTCAGGCAACTATGGA
TGAACGAAATAGACAGATCGCTGAGATAGGTGCCTCACTGATTAAGCATTGGTAACTGTCAGACCAAGTT
TACTCATATATACTTTAGATTGATTTAAAACTTCATTTTTAATTTAAAAGGATCTAGGTGAAGATCCTTT
TTGATAATCTCATGACCAAAATCCCTTAACGTGAGTTTTCGTTCCACTGAGCGTCAGACCCCGTAGAAAA
GATCAAAGGATCTTCTTGAGATCCTTTTTTTCTGCGCGTAATCTGCTGCTTGCAAACAAAAAAACCACCG
CTACCAGCGGTGGTTTGTTTGCCGGATCAAGAGCTACCAACTCTTTTTCCGAAGGTAACTGGCTTCAGCA
GAGCGCAGATACCAAATACTGTTCTTCTAGTGTAGCCGTAGTTAGGCCACCACTTCAAGAACTCTGTAGC
ACCGCCTACATACCTCGCTCTGCTAATCCTGTTACCAGTGGCTGCTGCCAGTGGCGATAAGTCGTGTCTT
ACCGGGTTGGACTCAAGACGATAGTTACCGGATAAGGCGCAGCGGTCGGGCTGAACGGGGGGTTCGTGCA
CACAGCCCAGCTTGGAGCGAACGACCTACACCGAACTGAGATACCTACAGCGTGAGCTATGAGAAAGCGC
CACGCTTCCCGAAGGGAGAAAGGCGGACAGGTATCCGGTAAGCGGCAGGGTCGGAACAGGAGAGCGCACG
AGGGAGCTTCCAGGGGGAAACGCCTGGTATCTTTATAGTCCTGTCGGGTTTCGCCACCTCTGACTTGAGC
GTCGATTTTTGTGATGCTCGTCAGGGGGGCGGAGCCTATGGAAAAACGCCAGCAACGCGGCCTTTTTACG
GTTCCTGGCCTTTTGCTGGCCTTTTGCTCACATGTTCTTTCCTGCGTTATCCCCTGATTCTGTGGATAAC
CGTATTAATTAATAGGGATAACAGGGTAATGTGTAGATCAAGCCCTGAATTGCAAACGATTATGAAGTGA
CACGGGTGTTACGGCTTGCGTCCAGCCAGAGTTTTTTAGGAGCATCAACGTTGCCCCTGGGGTGTAGTAA
CTCACCAGTGGCCGCCCACGTGATAGTATGCTCCATAACCTCCAACTAGTTTCGTCTGTAAGGCGGGCAA
AATATATCTTGTTTGAGTCTCGCCAAGCGCGCAATTAACCCTCACTAAAGGGAACAAAAGCTGGAGCTCC
ACCGCGGTGGCGGCCGCATAGCGCCGATCAAAGTATTTGTTACGACAATATCGAATAACGATGGCTTCCC
CGCTATACTTAAGAGGATCTCGCAGGCTTTACGTAAAAGAGAGATATACTTTAAAATTGACGATTCCAAT
ACTTCAATTGGTAAAAAATACGCCCGTAACGATGAATTGGGAACACCATTTGGTATCACCATAGATTTCG
AAACTATAAAAGACCAAACGGTGACGTTAAGAGAAAGAAATTCTATGAGGCAAGTAAGAGGCACTATTAC
TGATGTGATTTCGACCATTGACAAAATGCTTCACAACCCTGATGAATCGGACTGGGATAAATCAACATTT
GGACTGTCGCCTGTTAAGATATAACTGAAAAAAGAGGGGAATTTTTAGATACTGAAATGATATTTTAGAA
TAACCAGACTATATATAAGGATAAATTACAAAAAATTAACTAATAGATAAGATTTAAATATAAAAGATAT
GCAACTAGAAAAGTCTTATCAATCTCCTTACAACTTTTGGGATGTGGTCTCCTCCGTCTCGTTCCTTTCC
CCTGTCTCAGCGGCCTTTTCACCCGAGTCTACTACAGCTTTCTCAGCATCAGCCACTTGAACCTTTGCCA
GCTCTTTACCTAGCGGTTCATCTGGTTCGTTGTGCGCAACTCCACCCGAGTTTACTACAGTTTTCTCAGC
ATCAACCACTTCAACCTTTGCCGGCTCTTTACCTAGCGGCTCATCCGGTTCGTTCGCAACTCCAGATGTT
TCTCCAGTCTTGATGGTATTGTCAATCGAGCCTGCACCAGCCTTCTCAGGATCAAGAACCTCTCCCTTGG
TCTGCTCGTCGTCCAAAAACCTATCAGGCAGATAATGTACAAGCCCAAAAGTGGCAAGAGCTCCGACAGC
CAACCAAGCACTGGCCTGGATAAACGTTACAGAGAAACCTTTGCTATACGCTTGTCGTATGATGAGGCTC
GTTGCCGGATCCAGCGAAGGTAATACACTAGTCGGGCTCTTCAAAATGCCTTCAAGCAATCCTGGAGAAC
TGGCCAATCGCGCATTACTGCCGAGAGACTTTTCCACCGAATCATTTAGAATCGCCGTCGAAATTGCAAT
TGCAACCAATCCACCCAATTGCCGAATGAACGTCTGGAGGCCCGTAGCAGCCGCCAAATCTCGTCTCTCG
GCGCAGAACTGGATGATCAAGGTCGACGCGGTGATGGTGACACCGATAGAAAAGCCAACCATGGCTTCGA
ATCCGTAAATATGGGAAAACTTGGTTGGGACGGTGACAGTGGACAATAGGCCAGCACCGATAGCACCGAT
GGACGAGGCGAACCACATGAGAGGTCGGTAACTTTTGGTCAGCATGACCATGGCGCCTGCGAAGGGACTG
AGGCATCCAACGGGAAGGAGAAGGGGCAGCATGCGAACACCGGCGGTGACAGGTGAAACACCATCTACGA
CCTGCATGCGCTGCGGAAGGAAGATGGCATGCGAGAACAGACCGGCTCCTAATGCCAGCGTGAAAATCAA
AATAAAGCAGATGTTGCGGACTCGGAATAGACGTAAAGGAATAACGGGTTCTGGGTGACGAGTTTCGACG
AACGCGAAGACTGGTAGAATGCAGAAGGAGATGATGAGCGGGGCGAGTACTTGGACGGATACCCATGGAT
ATCCGTCTGTACCTCCGACTTGGAGCGAGAACGCGAGGAGAACACTGGCAGCCAGTAACAGGAAACTGCC
TATCCAATCTATCCTTTGACTGATCTTTTGGATGCTCATAGGGCCGAGATCTGGATCACTCAGAGCGTAG
AACAACAAAGATGATGCAACAGCTCCGATGGGTAAGTTGACGAAGAAAATCCATCCCCAATGGACGTGCT
GAACGATTGCACCACCAATGAGTGGACCTGACACACTGCTTGCGGCGAAAACTGTCCCAATGATGGGTGT
GTATGCACCAACTTTCTCCCTAGGAACAATCGTACTGATCGTCACCACAACGCCAGAGTAGATTGCTGAA
CCTCCGATTCCCTGCAACGCCCTAAACACAATGAGCTGTGTCATTGACTTGGCCCCTCCACACGCTCCGG
ACCATAACATAAAGAACAGAGTGGATACAATCAGAACTGGCTTTCTCCCCACGATATCTGTGAGCTTGGA
GACTACTGGAAGAAACGCCGTGTAGGTCAACAGGTAGGAGGTAACGAGCCAACTGGTTTGCTGATACTCA
TTAAAGTCCGCGCCAATCGTGGGTAACGCGACCGCGACGATAGTTGAGTCCAACGCAGAGATAAAGAGGG
TCAGCGCGAGTCCAAGCGCAACGAGATATCTCTTGTGACCGTAAATATAATAGGCCTCAGCGGGTATATC
CGGCATTGCAACAGACATAGTGTATTATAATATAATTGACAGTTGACAGTTGATTGTATGCTTGTTGTAG
CTTGATATTTTATATACTAAGGAGAAACAAGAAAGAAGTAATAAAAACGCTGGAAGAGCAGTAGCAAGCG
TATTTCGAAGATGAAAAAAAGCCATTATCGGCACTCTATTTATATGTAATAAGCATACTGTAACTTTGCC
AAAAAGTGAACCCCATTTTTATGCTCTCTACCTTTTTTTTTTCATCCTCTGAAAATCTGAAATTCTCTTA
TTTCTCCAATTTATGAGTTGGAGATGGCCGGTGTTCCGGCAGAGGAGGTCAGGCCCGTGAAGATGGGCAG
CTTCACGCCTGCGGGCAAAACGTCATACTTTTTTTTGGGCGGAAGCCGTTGATGAAGACAAAATCCCTTA
ATTAAACAGTAGAATGGTGATTAGAAAGGCAGGATTAATCAGTTACACAGGCCGTGACTGGAGAGACGGA
CTATAAAGGCAATTTTTAGATAAGACTAGCGAAAAGCCAATTAGTGTGATACTAAGTGCTTTATCGAAAA
TCCGTGATGCCGGTCCTTCAGGCATCAAATTTCAGTGGCCTAATTATTCACAGAGTTCTCATGTGACAAG
TATTGATGATAGTAGTGTCAGTTATGCTTCAGGTTATGTTACTATAGGATAATGATCACGGCTAAAACGG
TCGAATGTAAGCATATATCTTTCGATTGTATAATTGTTCCCAAATACTACAGCATCTCAAGGAAAAAAAA
ACAAAAACTTCCAAAAAAATCGAATCCCTGAGGAATCTTTAATACATTTTCAATCTATTTAAGTTTTATA
AACGTGTATATGAGATGTCATGAGCATGAATTATTAATAATAAAAACTAAATCATTAAAGTAACTTAAGG
AGTTAAATTCAGTAGCCCCCATCATCAGTCGTACGATGCGACGCCATCTGCCTCCTCTGTGTCTCCTCAA
GCTTGGGACAATTGCTAATCCCATGGCCCAGGCCACCACAAACGGGGCATCCCTTCAACGATCCGCCTTG
AGCAGCACGAGGATCCTCAATAGTAGCAAGGAACGGAGGAACTTTTTGCCCCGCCTCCATAAGCAAATAC
TTGAGATCCAACAACGTCTGCTCCGGTGTATTCATATTCACAAATGTCGTTGCAATACCCGTCTTTCCAC
TACGACCTGTACGTCCGATTTGATGCACGTAGTCTTCAATTTCTTTAGGCATCGAAAAGATGATGACATG
CTGAATATCGTTGAAGTCGAGTCCTTTTGAGGCGACGCCGGATGCTACCATGACGTCTTTTGCACCCGAC
TTGAAGGACTTGATAGCGTATTGACGCTCTTCTTGGCTCTTGGAACCATGGATCGCTACGGCCTCAACAC
CTTTGAGCAATAGATACTCTTGAATATCGTCGACCTCATTCTTGTTCTCACTGAAGATGATTACCGGTGG
AGGTGTTTTTTGTAGGCACTCCAACAAGTACACCATCTTGGCTTCTTGCTTGACGTATTCGACGACTTGC
AGGACATCCAAGTTGGCAGCACCAGCACGGCCTACATTGACGAGAACCGGTTTGATGAGGGATTGTTGCG
CAAAATCCTGGATCTTCCGAGGCATCGTTGCGGAGAAGAGTAATGTTTGTCGTTGACGCTTGAAAAAGCT
CATAATATTCCGCACATCATCTTCAAAACCCAGATCAATCATCCGGTCGGCTTCGTCCATGCAAAGATAT
TTGCAGTTGTTAAATGTAAAACGCTTCTTTTCCAGCATGTCGATAAGCCTTCCAGGAGTAGCCACCACAA
TGTGCAGACCTTTGCTCAATGTATGGCTTTGTTCATTCATGGAAATGCCACCTATACATAACAGGGTATT
CAGCCGTGGATATTTGCCGTCCTGAGCGAGAGCGTCGGTCCATGTGAGCACGTTTTCGTAGGTTTGGTTT
GCTAGTTCTCGGGATGGACATAGGATGACACCGACGGGCCCTTCGCCTCGAACGAGAGGAAGTTTGGCTT
CTTCCTCGATTGCGAGCATGATCAGGGGCATGCAGAAAGCTAGCGTTTTCCCTGAACCTGTGAATGCTAT
TCCGATGAGATCTCTCCCAGCGAAGGCCGTCGGAATACCCTGAAGCTGAATTGGTGTCGGTTTTGTAATG
CGCTTCGACTTGAGATGCTGCAAAATGGAGTCGGGTATCTTCATGTCGCTGAAGTGTTCGATTGGAGGCG
GAACATCTTCTCCTTCTACAATGATATGGTATTTCTCGCGAAGCTGTTCGTGCTGTTCCTTTGTCTTTTC
GCGAATATATCTTGGGGGTCGCCAGCTAGTTTTTAAAGATTCGGTATATTGTATGCCTTTGGCCAGCTCT
CTGTCTGAAGCTAGCTTCCTGCGAATCTTTATAGCCTCCAGGATCTCTTCATCCACTTCCCGTGCCTTTT
CCTCCTGAGTCTTCTTCGCGTCTTCAGCGGCCTTCTTGGAATGCACCTCTTGAGCTTCTAGTAGTAAGGT
TCTCTCCTTCCTCGACTTTTCTCTTTGTCGTTCTTCTTCCTGGTTCTCTTCTTCGCGTTCCTCCTCCTCT
CTCTGCTTGCTATTCCGGTCTCTCTCCGTCGAAGCACCCAGAGATGAGAGTTTTGCGAGCTTTGCTTGTC
GTCTTTGGGCTATCGGGATATACGGTTCGTAATTACTATCGTCGTCGAGCCTATATGTCGGAGAGGGGGA
GCGCTGAATGCGACGACGTTTTGCAGGTTGTTCCATTTTCTTAATTCTTTTATGTGCTTTTACTACTTTG
TTTAGTTCAAAACAATAGTCGTTATTCTTAGGTACTATAGCATAAGACAAGAAAAGAAAAATAAGGGACA
AATAACATTAGCAGAAGTACGGTATATTTTACTGTTACTTATATACTTTCAAGAAGATGAGTTAAATCGG
TAGCCAGTGTAGAAAAATAATAATAAGGGTCATCGATCCTTCGCATTTTATTATCCAATTAAAGATACGA
ATCACGGCAAACTATATTCAAAGCTCATAGATAATCGTCGTAAGGCTGACACTGCAGAAGAAAAGTCATA
ATTTGAATACTAGCCGGTATGAAACTGTGATTGATTAACCTGGGGTTACCTAAAGAGAACATAAGTAATA
CTCATGACAGAATCAAAACACAATACAAAATTTATCCGAACCTCGGCCCGACTGCCGGCTCGCCGGGAAA
GGGGACAACCGCTTCTATCCGTCGACTAACTTCATCGGCCCAATGGAGGTATCATCTCCATCTCCCATAT
GCATATCACTGTGGTCGTGGCCCGCATTTCCTTCCATCTTGTGATTCATGCTATCCATCTTTTTTGAGTA
TCCAATTAACGAAGACGTTACCAGCTGATTGAAGGTTCTCAAAGTGACTGTACTCCATGTTTTCTTATCA
TCCATGTAGTTATTTTTCAAACTGCAAATTCAAGAAAAAGCCACGCGTGTGCACCTTTTTTTTCTCCTTC
CAGTGCATTATGCAATAGACAGCACGAGTCTTTGAAAAAGTAACTTATAAAACTGTATCAATTTTTAAAC
CTAAATAGATTCATAAACTATTCGTTAATATAAAGTGTTCTAAACTATGATGAAAAAATAAGCAGAAAAG
ACTAATAATTCTTAGTTAAAAGCACTCTAGGCAACCGCCATGAGCAAGCTATCAACGTGTTGGTGGGCAG
GAAGAACAGGTTTGGGCTGCAGAATAGGAAGAGTGGCGTCGAACAGAGACGGCTGTCGGTCTGGAGCAGA
AGCATGCTCAAGGCTGGCAGTGGAAAACTCAAAACCACTATCCCAATCTTCCTTCGACTTGACGAGCGAT
GACGAACGGCCAGGGTGCGGGGTTGGTAACTCACGAACAGTAGTCGTTGCTACCTTTGGAGCAAGAGCAG
ACGGCGGCGGGGTGTGAGGTGGTGATGGAAGTGATGGTGACGATGCCGGAGAAGGTGCTTGGATGTGCTG
GACAGATGCCCTGTATTCATCCTTGGCTGTAAGGAAGATATCTTGTAACGTAAGGCCAATGTGGTCATGA
CATTCCGTGAATGCGGCATGTTTATGAAGCATGTCCAGCCATGCGGGCCAAATGCCTTCTGCAATGAAGA
GATTGTAGTCTAGCAATGAGAGGCCCTGGTGTTCCCACAATCTCGCGTCTTCCAGAGAGACTTCCATGCA
TTCAGCGATCTTTGAGAGGGACCAAGGAATATCTTCTAGCCAGATAAAGGCAAAGTGGAGAGCGAGTAGG
TATGACCTATACATGATGGTAGCGCGATCGCGATCACTAAATGTTTCGCCGATTTTGATGCCACGAATGA
GCCTCTCCAGGTAGATAAGAGCGGCAAGAGCGATCGAGTTGTGCGGGTCGAGGTAGTCCAAGACGCTAAC
GAGTTTCCCGCTCATTTCCTTCATGATAATATGATTTTCGACAAACCTGAACTCAGGCGTAGAAAATCTG
TCACACAGATATTCACCAATCCAGAGGCCCAGTGCAACCTTGCTTGCCCAGTCACGGCAAGGAAGCTCTG
GAGGTGTGGCTGGGGGAGAGGTAGTTGTGCTTGTGGGCTTTCCCTCTGTGTGTGCCGATGTGGTAGAAAA
TGGAAGCGGGAAATCTGTATCTGTCTGGATTCTACGGCGCTTGGGCTCTGGAATGACCAGATAACTGTCT
CGAGATGGAGGCTGTCCGTCCTTGGTTTCATCACGGGATCGCTTCACACCACATTTGGGCCCAGATGCCG
ATGGAGGAATGGAGGCAGACGAAGTGGATACGCAACCGCTTCCGGAGAGAATGGAAGAGAGAACAGAGCC
ACGACGACTGGTGTTCGGCTGCGATGGCTCGGGCTGTTGCTGTGCGTCGGGGAAGAAATACGGGAGGTGA
CTGACTGATTCCATGTTGTTATTTTATTATGGAATAATTAGTTGCGTGAGTTTGGTTTTTTTTTTTTATT
TTTGAGTTAAACAAATATAATTATTGTTTAAGCTGAAATAAAGATATATATGTATATCTGGGAAAGGCTG
TTGGTTATCTGTCTTACTTCTGTATATTTAAGAAGTAAGTAGAAATACTGATTACACATGGAAGAGAAGT
TACACACATTACAAAGACTTCTCTGCCCTTATATACCTTTTTTTTGTGGTCTTCTATACTCTGCCCAATG
TTGCTATCCCCAGCCAAGCCTTACTTAATACACAAACGTACCATTGTCCAACCAGAAGCGTCTAAGCTTT
ACAATCCTGTTTGGGCCCTTTATCCGCCTATCCATAATGTTAAGCAGCCTAAAACTTGCTAGTCTAGCCG
GCATCTTTCCCTTGTATAACTTAAAATACCCGGAGCTTCAGTGATATGTAGAACACAGCCGCGCCGGATG
AAAGGAAGCTCGGTTTTTTCCTATCCTGATGCGGTATTTTCTCCTTACGCATCTGTGCGGTATTTCACAC
CGCATAGGGTAATAACTGATATAATTAAATTGAAGCTCTAATTTGTGAGTTTAGTATACATGCATTTACT
TATAATACAGTTTTTTAGTTTTGCTGGCCGCATCTTCTCAAATATGCTTCCCAGCCTGCTTTTCTGTAAC
GTTCACCCTCTACCTTAGCATCCCTTCCCTTTGCAAATAGTCCTCTTCCAACAATAATAATGTCAGATCC
TGTAGAGACCACATCATCCACGGTTCTATACTGTTGACCCAATGCGTCTCCCTTGTCATCTAAACCCACA
CCGGGTGTCATAATCAACCAATCGTAACCTTCATCTCTTCCACCCATGTCTCTTTGAGCAATAAAGCCGA
TAACAAAATCTTTGTCGCTCTTCGCAATGTCAACAGTACCCTTAGTATATTCTCCAGTAGATAGGGAGCC
CTTGCATGACAATTCTGCTAACATCAAAAGGCCTCTAGGTTCCTTTGTTACTTCTTCTGCCGCCTGCTTC
AAACCGCTAACAATACCTGGGCCCACCACACCGTGTGCATTCGTAATGTCTGCCCATTCTGCTATTCTGT
ATACACCCGCAGAGTACTGCAATTTGACTGTATTACCAATGTCAGCAAATTTTCTGTCTTCGAAGAGTAA
AAAATTGTACTTGGCGGATAATGCCTTTAGCGGCTTAACTGTGCCCTCCATGGAAAAATCAGTCAAGATA
TCCACATGTGTTTTTAGTAAACAAATTTTGGGACCTAATGCTTCAACTAACTCCAGTAATTCCTTGGTGG
TACGAACATCCAATGAAGCACACAAGTTTGTTTGCTTTTCGTGCATGATATTAAATAGCTTGGCAGCAAC
AGGACTAGGATGAGTAGCAGCACGTTCCTTATATGTAGCTTTCGACATGATTTATCTTCGTTTCCTGCAG
GTTTTTGTTCTGTGCAGTTGGGTTAAGAATACTGGGCAATTTCATGTTTCTTCAACACTACATATGCGTA
TATATACCAATCTAAGTCTGTGCTCCTTCCTTCGTTCTTCCTTCTGTTCGGAGATTACCGAATCAAAAAA
ATTTCAAGGAAACCGAAATCAAAAAAAAGAATAAAAAAAAAATGATGAATTGAATTGAATGAGTTATGTC
CTTCGCGCACTGATTCATCTTTGAAACTAAATTTGTATATTGTTTGTCAGAAATAGGACCTGATATCCTC
CTTTTAAACAGTTGATGAGAACCTTTTTCGCAAGTTCAAGGTGCTCTAATTTTTAAAATTTTTACTTTTC
GCGACACAATAAAGTCTTCACGACGCTAAACTATTAGTGCACATAATGTAGTTACTTGGACGCTGTTCAA
TAATGTATAAAATTTATTTCCTTTGCATTACGTACATTATATAACCAAATCTTAAAAATATAGAAATATG
ATATGTGTATAATAATATAAGCAAAATTTACGTATCTTTGCTTATAATATAGCTTTAATGTTCTTTAGGT
ATATATTTAAGAGCGATTTGTTTAAAACGGAGATCCTTCAATAGGGCACACAGTGCCTGGCTCTGGGAGA
GTCCCGTTGACAAAATACTCGCGAATTATGTTATAGGTGCAGACCGAGGGCCCTGCCAGGATTGAAGTAT
GGCCAGCGCAATCCTGCTGAAGCACGACTGATCCGGGGAAACCTTTTGAAACCTTGTGTGCAGCAGAGAG
GGGTGTGATGGGATCAGCAGTATTTCCTATGAGGAGGATCGGATGACTCGTGTTTCCCGAAATAGGACCT
CTGAAGGGCGCCTTTGGAATGTTGGGCCAACCACTGCATTTAATTCTCATGGCTGATGACATACTACCCC
ATTCCGATACTTTCAGGGACTCCTCATAGTGCTGTTGTGCATGTTCCAGGCTAGGTGGCACAGCGTCACC
GTCATTGCAGACTATCACAGTCTGAGACTCATCGTTGTTTGCAAAAGACACCGGAGCGTCGTCTGAATCG
GGGGAAGATGATGGCACTAGCCCGCTCATCTGAGCCAACGTGGTACCATTTCCCTTTTCCAAGTCGGCCA
AGGCAGTTGCCAAAGTGGACCACCGGGTCAATGGATAGTACAGCGCATTGAATATTACGAACCGCAGTGA
TGCATAATCAATGAGGCCAGCGCCGCGTACCGGTACCGGAGCTCGGATAATGGACTGGTATAATCTGTTG
AGTCTTTCTTCGATGGCTTCGGCCGACGACTCATAGAAGGAGCATTTTTCTGCTCCCGCATCATGGCAGT
CTTTGAAGAACCACTTCAGGGTGGCATCGGTATCGGAAACGACATCCTTCCATCCCATGGTGTAGTAGTC
ATCTTGAACGTCAAGCACTCCGTCGATTACCAAGCGTTGGACCTTGTCTGGAAACATAGCTGCAAAGGTC
GAACCAAGAGCCGTGCCATATGAGATGCCCCAATACTGGAGCTTCTCTCTACCGTAAGCCTCCGTAATGC
GAAGCATGTCTCGTGCTGTGTGGTCAGTGTTGATATAAGGCAGGAAATCCCCATGACGTTCTTCAGCAAG
TTGGGCGATTATCTTTGCACGAGCCCAATAACTCGCAACATTGTCTTGCAAAGAGGAGTTGAGCTCCCAA
ATTCCAGACCTTTGCCATGACAGACGCTCATCAAGAGTTTCATAGATTGTCACGCGTGGAGTGGAGCGCG
ATACACCTCTGGGGTCGAATCCCACTAAATCGAACTGAGGCCCCAAGATTTCTCTTAATTTTGTGCCCAA
CGAAACTATATAGTCGACACCACTACCGCCAGGTCCTCCGGGATTGAAGAGGATAGGACCAAGATAATCC
GTACTATCGGCAGAGACGTTGGCTTTCATGCGCACGAGTGCTATGGCAGCAGATTGTCCTTCTGGGTCGG
CATAATTCAATGGGACCTGGAAGCGACCACATTCAAGGCCTCCGTCGTAGCATGGCACCCAGGTCAAGTT
CTGAGTAGGTGTGATAGACAACCAGGACGACTCGTTCCATGTAGCTTGAGATACAGCACCTCTAGTAAGG
CATACAAGTATGCAAGCTGTGGTAAGTAAGGTTTTTGTTGTCCGGTTCATTTTGTATTGTATTTTGAGGA
TAGAGTTGACAGTTGATAGTATGCTTAATATAGCTTGATATACTTATATACTAAGTAGAAACAAGAGAAT
TGTAACCTGAAAAAGGGAGAAGACCACTAACAAGACAGATTTTGAGATAAACAGGGTGGCAATGGCCACT
CTATTTATACGCACCCAGTATGCTTGATCTGACCGACTGTGTGTGAGTGTGTGACATAAGGGAACTAACT
CCATTTGCGCTGTGCTGTACCTTTTTTTTTTCTTCCATTAAACCTGCGATGCTCTTAATTTCCCCAACTT
GCAAGTTGGAGATGGCCGTTGTTCCGGTGGTAGGTCAGGCCGGTGGAAAATGGGTAGTTTCGTGTCTATG
GGTTAAAAAAAACGTCATTTTTGGGCGCATGCCGTTGATGGAGACAAAAATCCCTTAATTAAGCATCAGC
ATAGGTGATTAGAAAGAAAGGTTTGACCAGATAAAGGCTGTGTCACTGGAGAACTGGATCGTGAGGGTTC
AATAATTGAAATTATAGGGTGGACGTCAAGACGAAAAGTGAAAAATTACATCCGTATAGAATTATATAAC
TTGATGAGATGAGATGAGTAAATGACAGAAGAATTACCGTTTCATCATTGAACTTCGATCATTTCAATGC
TGGCATGCGAAGGAAAATGAGAAATATCGAGGGAGACGATTCAGAGGAGCAGGACAAACTATAACCGACT
GTTTGTTGGAGGATGCCGTACATAACGAACACTGCTGAAGCTACCATGTCTACAGTTTAGAGGAATGGGT
ACAACTCACAGGCGAGGGATGGTGTTCACTCGTGCTAGCAAACGCGGTGGGAGCAAAAAGTAGAATATTA
TCTTTTATTCGTGAAACTTCGAACACTGTCATCTAAAGATGCTATATACTAATATAGGCATACTTGATAA
TGAAAACTATAAATCGTAAAGACATAAGAGATCCGCCTAGAGTCTAGATAAATCTCTTCCCCACACACCA
CGAATAATCCAATCAATCATCAACAACGCTCTAGTCCTAGCCGACACTTGCTCATTCCAATATACACTTC
TCCACGCGTACATGGCAGCCAATCCACCCGTGAACGACCAAGGTCCCAAATCAAACACAGCAGCGTTGCC
AATATATGCCAACATGCCCAGATGGTGATATTTGAATGGCGTCCCTCCAACATCCATTGCCCTTGTCTGT
TGGAACTCTCTTTGCCGAGCGAGCCTGTGGAGCTTCTTCCCGATGTATTTGCCTTGTTGAGAAGCTACCT
GCGCAGTAGCAGGTAAAGCGGTGATCTTGTTCCCGAGGTCTTCCAACAACCGGACGAGTTCGTTGAGGGT
TAAACTGTTATCCGAATCTGTGTCATACATCTCGAAGAGTTCTCTAACTTTGCTGACATGGTTCTCAGCC
ATGGGTATCTTTTTCTTGATCCTCTTGACCATTACTTCCCACTCTCCGAAATCTATCTTGCCGTTCTTGT
CTTTATCTGCCTCGTCCACCAATTCCATGAAGTGGCTCACGAGCGAAGTTTCAATCGTAGCACAATCCCC
GACAGCATAGATCTCTCCGACCGGTGCACCCTTCACCCGTAGATGCGCATCCGTCTCAATGGCCTTTTTA
TGGACTTGATTGGGTAGCAACTCTGTGACTCTCTTTGTAAAGGGATTCATCGCTATTCCCGTCGACCATA
GAACGAAATTGGTAGGGACCGTGTGTTGAGTAATTTGACCAGTTTCATTGTCTCGCGCTGTGAAAATGAC
TTGTGTAGGCGTTACGGCGCTCACGCGTGAGTTCGTAATGAGATTGACACCATCGCGTTCAAATTTCTCC
TCGGCATATTTTGATATGGCTTCCGAGTAAGTGTTCAGGATATGTTCTCTAGACTGGATAACATGAATGG
AAACCTCTTCTCGGCAGATCTTGGGGAAGTAATTCATGATATCCTCTTGACAGAAATCATATATTTCCGC
GGCTGTTTCAACGCCAGTAGGACCACCACCACAAACGACAAAGCTCAACAGCCTCTTTCTCTCTTCAGGA
GTAGTAGTCGGCAGACTAGCGATTTCAAAGTTGTCCATGATGCGTCTCCGCATAGCTTGAGCATCTGAGA
TGGTCTTGAGCTGGAAACAGTTCTCGAGGCCGGGGACACCGTGAGTACTGGAGGTCGATCCGACTGCGAT
AACGAGGTGGTCGTAAGGGACATATATACGCTCTTTAGTGCCATTAGAGCTCCAAGTTTCAACTTCAAGT
AGTTTATCCTTGATGCAAAGGTCCACAGCTTTTCCAGCAACAAAATGTCCGCGCAGACGGGCAATGATCT
TTCGAATAGGCTCGATAAGTGAACGAACTTGAACGGTACCAACAGCAGCGGAGGGTAGCAATGGCGTGAA
GGTGGTGAAAGTTTCTGCGGATACGACGGTTACATGGTAGTCTCCTGGATGAAGCGTTCGTAGCGTTCCA
ATAGCCCCCCAACCACCACCGACGATAACCAACTTTGGTTTCTCAGCCAATTTCCTCGTCTCCTCATCCT
CCTGGTCATCCATCTGCACTTTGACTATCGGAAGATTCTTGGGCCCTCCTCGCTCTGGATGCAACGCCAA
TGGATGTACTGGTACCCGTTCCACGTGTCGTTCGTTGTAGGTAAACGCGTCGTGAATGAATATCCCAGCA
CCTACGACGACAAGGCCAAAGACTGAAGATAGACCGACATAAGCAGTGACTTTTGCAACGGTTAATGCCC
GGCGAATAATGGTAGATCGAGGTTTAGGTGGTGGAATTTCCGTGGAAGTTGAGTTGAACCGGGCATGCCG
AGTTGAAGAAGGAATTGTCCAGGGATTTCGTGACGAACGATGGAGAAATAAATTCTGCCGAGAGCGAGCG
CCGGCGC
